Addgene plasmid #244833: pHS71_10xHis_MBP_TEV_WT-Cas9_2xNLS
Purpose: Bacterial expression of SpyCas9 (WT) with 2xSV40 nuclear localization sequence for protein purification
Depositing lab: Jennifer Doudna. Depositing organization: University of California, Berkeley. Publication: Rapid two-step target capture ensures efficient CRISPR-Cas9-guided genome editing. Shi H, Al-Sayyad N, Wasko KM, Trinidad MI, Doherty EE, Vohra K, Boger RS, Colognori D, Cofsky JC, Skopintsev P, Bryant Z, Doudna JA. Mol Cell. 2025 May 1;85(9):1730-1742.e9. doi: 10.1016/j.molcel.2025.03.024. Epub 2025 Apr 23. PubMed 40273916.
Backbone
  Vector backbone: p2CT
  Vector type: Bacterial Expression, CRISPR
Growth in bacteria
  Bacterial resistance: Ampicillin, 100 μg/mL
  Growth temperature: 37°C
  Growth strain: DH5alpha
  Copy number: High Copy
Gene/Insert
  Gene/Insert name: SpyCas9 (WT)
  Species: Streptococcus pyogenes
  Promoter: T7
  Tag / fusion protein: 10xHis-MBP (N terminal on insert); 2xSV40 NLS (C terminal on insert)
  Cloning method: Gibson Cloning
Terms and licenses: Academic/Nonprofit Terms; Industry Terms: Not Available to Industry
How to cite: pHS71_10xHis_MBP_TEV_WT-Cas9_2xNLS was a gift from Jennifer Doudna (Addgene plasmid # 244833 ; http://n2t.net/addgene:244833 ; RRID:Addgene_244833)
