[The description below was written by a language model from this plasmid's Addgene catalogue record and pLannotate feature annotations shown in this document.]
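Description:
pHS71_10xHis_MBP_TEV_WT-Cas9_2xNLS is a bacterial expression plasmid of about 10.1 kb, built on the p2CT backbone, for producing wild-type Streptococcus pyogenes Cas9 as a purifiable recombinant protein. It is maintained in E. coli through a ColE1/pMB1-type origin and selected with ampicillin via the β-lactamase gene under its own promoter. The backbone shows clear pBR322 ancestry: the annotation picks up the bom region, the rop gene and leftover fragments of the tetracycline resistance gene with its promoter. The tetracycline gene is only fragmentary, so it is presumably not a functional marker. The catalogue lists the plasmid as high copy, although an annotated rop gene is normally associated with reduced copy number.

The expression cassette is driven by a T7 promoter followed by the phage T7 gene 10 ribosome binding site, and it ends at a T7 terminator, so expression requires a host strain supplying T7 RNA polymerase. The open reading frame encodes an N-terminal 10xHis tag, a signal-sequence-free maltose binding protein that stays in the cytosol and aids solubility, a TEV protease recognition site, and then Cas9. According to the catalogue, two SV40 nuclear localization signals sit at the C terminus; they were not individually annotated but would fall in the gap between the cas9 feature and the terminator. The short "SET1" fragment called just upstream of the terminator is likely backbone-derived sequence rather than a deliberate tag.

This arrangement allows affinity capture through the His tag, followed by TEV cleavage to remove the His-MBP moiety. The released Cas9 retains the NLS pair, which can direct the protein to the nucleus in eukaryotic cells, for example when it is delivered as a ribonucleoprotein for genome editing.
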