Features (pLannotate 1.2.2; 17 found; start..end, strand, type, name):
    452..470     +  promoter       T7 promoter: promoter for bacteriophage T7 RNA polymerase
    559..581     +  RBS            RBS: efficient ribosome binding site from bacteriophage T7 gene 10 (Olins and Rangwala, 1989)
    601..630     +  CDS            10xHis: 10xHis affinity tag
    640..1740    +  CDS            MBP: maltose binding protein from E. coli; malE (mutated); This version of the gene does not encode a signal sequence, so MBP will remain in the cytosol.
   1795..1811    +  CDS            TEV site (fragment): tobacco etch virus (TEV) protease recognition and cleavage site
   1822..5925    +  CDS            cas9: CAS9_STRP1 - Also known as csn1 From Streptococcus pyogenes serotype M1.
   6074..6123    +  CDS            SET1 (fragment): solubility-enhancement tag derived from T7 phage gene 10B
   6131..6178    +  terminator     T7 terminator: transcription terminator for bacteriophage T7 RNA polymerase
   6204..6496    -  CDS            TcR (fragment): tetracycline efflux protein; tet; confers resistance to tetracycline
   6544..6572    -  promoter       tet promoter: E. coli promoter for tetracycline efflux protein gene
   6685..6789    +  promoter       AmpR promoter: bla
   6790..7650    +  CDS            AmpR: β-lactamase; bla; confers resistance to ampicillin, carbenicillin, and related antibiotics
   7821..8409    +  rep_origin     ori: high-copy-number ColE1/pMB1/pBR322/pUC origin of replication
   8595..8734    -  misc_feature   bom: basis of mobility region from pBR322
   8836..9027    -  CDS            rop: Rop protein, which maintains plasmids at low copy number; rop
   9044..9424    +  CDS            YPB1_ECOLX: Protein predicted: Swiss-Prot protein existence level 4. From Escherichia coli.
   9666..430     -  CDS            TcR (fragment) (across the origin): tetracycline efflux protein; tet; confers resistance to tetracycline
>Addgene plasmid #244833 | pHS71_10xHis_MBP_TEV_WT-Cas9_2xNLS | addgene full sequence | sequence record 486082 | Addgene NGS Result
GCGGTCCTCGCCGAAAATGACCCAGAGCGCTGCCGGCACCTGTCCTACGAGTTGCATGATAAAGAAGACA
GTCATAAGTGCGGCGACGATAGTCATGCCCCGCGCCCACCGGAAGGAGCTGACTGGGTTGAAGGCTCTCA
AGGGCATCGGTCGACGCTCTCCCTTATGCGACTCCTGCATTAGGAAGCAGCCCAGTAGTAGGTTGAGGCC
GTTGAGCACCGCCGCCGCAAGGAATGGTGCATGCAAGGAGATGGCGCCCAACAGTCCCCCGGCCACGGGG
CCTGCCACCATACCCACGCCGAAACAAGCGCTCATGAGCCCGAAGTGGCGAGCCCGATCTTCCCCATCGG
TGATGTCGGCGATATAGGCGCCAGCAACCGCACCTGTGGCGCCGGTGATGCCGGCCACGATGCGTCCGGC
GTAGAGGATCGAGATCTCGATCCCGCGAAATTAATACGACTCACTATAGGGAGACCACAACGGTTTCCCT
CTAGTGCCGGCTCCGGAGAGCTCTTTAATTAAGCGGCCGCCCTGCAGGACTCGAGTTCTAGAAATAATTT
TGTTTAACTTTAAGAAGGAGATATACATATGAAATCTTCTCACCATCACCATCACCATCACCATCACCAT
GGTTCTTCTATGAAAATCGAAGAAGGTAAACTGGTAATCTGGATTAACGGCGATAAAGGCTATAACGGTC
TCGCTGAAGTCGGTAAGAAATTCGAGAAAGATACCGGAATTAAAGTCACCGTTGAGCATCCGGATAAACT
GGAAGAGAAATTCCCACAGGTTGCGGCAACTGGCGATGGCCCTGACATTATCTTCTGGGCACACGACCGC
TTTGGTGGCTACGCTCAATCTGGCCTGTTGGCTGAAATCACCCCGGACAAAGCGTTCCAGGACAAGCTGT
ATCCGTTTACCTGGGATGCCGTACGTTACAACGGCAAGCTGATTGCTTACCCGATCGCTGTTGAAGCGTT
ATCGCTGATTTATAACAAAGATCTGCTGCCGAACCCGCCAAAAACCTGGGAAGAGATCCCGGCGCTGGAT
AAAGAACTGAAAGCGAAAGGTAAGAGCGCGCTGATGTTCAACCTGCAAGAACCGTACTTCACCTGGCCGC
TGATTGCTGCTGACGGGGGTTATGCGTTCAAGTATGAAAACGGCAAGTACGACATTAAAGACGTGGGCGT
GGATAACGCTGGCGCGAAAGCGGGTCTGACCTTCCTGGTTGACCTGATTAAAAACAAACACATGAATGCA
GACACCGATTACTCCATCGCAGAAGCTGCCTTTAATAAAGGCGAAACAGCGATGACCATCAACGGCCCGT
GGGCATGGTCCAACATCGACACCAGCAAAGTGAATTATGGTGTAACGGTACTGCCGACCTTCAAGGGTCA
ACCATCCAAACCGTTCGTTGGCGTGCTGAGCGCAGGTATTAACGCCGCCAGTCCGAACAAAGAGCTGGCA
AAAGAGTTCCTCGAAAACTATCTGCTGACTGATGAAGGTCTGGAAGCGGTTAATAAAGACAAACCGCTGG
GTGCCGTAGCGCTGAAGTCTTACGAGGAAGAGTTGGCGAAAGATCCACGTATTGCCGCCACTATGGAAAA
CGCCCAGAAAGGTGAAATCATGCCGAACATCCCGCAGATGTCCGCTTTCTGGTATGCCGTGCGTACTGCG
GTGATCAACGCCGCCAGCGGTCGTCAGACTGTCGATGAAGCCCTGAAAGACGCGCAGACTAATTCGAGCT
CGAACAACAACAACAATAACAATAACAACAACCTCGGGATCGAGGAAAACCTGTACTTCCAATCCAATGC
AATGGATAAGAAATACTCAATAGGCTTAGATATCGGCACAAATAGCGTCGGATGGGCGGTGATCACTGAT
GAATATAAGGTTCCGTCTAAAAAGTTCAAGGTTCTGGGAAATACAGACCGCCACAGTATCAAAAAAAATC
TTATAGGGGCTCTTTTATTTGACAGTGGAGAGACAGCGGAAGCGACTCGTCTCAAACGGACAGCTCGTAG
AAGGTATACACGTCGGAAGAATCGTATTTGTTATCTACAGGAGATTTTTTCAAATGAGATGGCGAAAGTA
GATGATAGTTTCTTTCATCGACTTGAAGAGTCTTTTTTGGTGGAAGAAGACAAGAAGCATGAACGTCATC
CTATTTTTGGAAATATAGTAGATGAAGTTGCTTATCATGAGAAATATCCAACTATCTATCATCTGCGAAA
AAAATTGGTAGATTCTACTGATAAAGCGGATTTGCGCTTAATCTATTTGGCCTTAGCGCATATGATTAAG
TTTCGTGGTCATTTTTTGATTGAGGGAGATTTAAATCCTGATAATAGTGATGTGGACAAACTATTTATCC
AGTTGGTACAAACCTACAATCAATTATTTGAAGAAAACCCTATTAACGCAAGTGGAGTAGATGCTAAAGC
GATTCTTTCTGCACGATTGAGTAAATCAAGACGATTAGAAAATCTCATTGCTCAGCTCCCCGGTGAGAAG
AAAAATGGCTTATTTGGGAATCTCATTGCTTTGTCATTGGGTTTGACCCCTAATTTTAAATCAAATTTTG
ATTTGGCAGAAGATGCTAAATTACAGCTTTCAAAAGATACTTACGATGATGATTTAGATAATTTATTGGC
GCAAATTGGAGATCAATATGCTGATTTGTTTTTGGCAGCTAAGAATTTATCAGATGCTATTTTACTTTCA
GATATCCTAAGAGTAAATACTGAAATAACTAAGGCTCCCCTATCAGCTTCAATGATTAAACGCTACGATG
AACATCATCAAGACTTGACTCTTTTAAAAGCTTTAGTTCGACAACAACTTCCAGAAAAGTATAAAGAAAT
CTTTTTTGATCAATCAAAAAACGGATATGCAGGTTATATTGATGGGGGAGCTAGCCAAGAAGAATTTTAT
AAATTTATCAAACCAATTTTAGAAAAAATGGATGGTACTGAGGAATTATTGGTGAAACTAAATCGTGAAG
ATTTGCTGCGCAAGCAACGGACCTTTGACAACGGCTCTATTCCCCATCAAATTCACTTGGGTGAGCTGCA
TGCTATTTTGAGAAGACAAGAAGACTTTTATCCATTTTTAAAAGACAATCGTGAGAAGATTGAAAAAATC
TTGACTTTTCGAATTCCTTATTATGTTGGTCCATTGGCGCGTGGCAATAGTCGTTTTGCATGGATGACTC
GGAAGTCTGAAGAAACAATTACCCCATGGAATTTTGAAGAAGTTGTCGATAAAGGTGCTTCAGCTCAATC
ATTTATTGAACGCATGACAAACTTTGATAAAAATCTTCCAAATGAAAAAGTACTACCAAAACATAGTTTG
CTTTATGAGTATTTTACGGTTTATAACGAATTGACAAAGGTCAAATATGTTACTGAAGGAATGCGAAAAC
CAGCATTTCTTTCAGGTGAACAGAAGAAAGCCATTGTTGATTTACTCTTCAAAACAAATCGAAAAGTAAC
CGTTAAGCAATTAAAAGAAGATTATTTCAAAAAAATAGAATGTTTTGATAGTGTTGAAATTTCAGGAGTT
GAAGATAGATTTAATGCTTCATTAGGTACCTACCATGATTTGCTAAAAATTATTAAAGATAAAGATTTTT
TGGATAATGAAGAAAATGAAGATATCTTAGAGGATATTGTTTTAACATTGACCTTATTTGAAGATAGGGA
GATGATTGAGGAAAGACTTAAAACATATGCTCACCTCTTTGATGATAAGGTGATGAAACAGCTTAAACGT
CGCCGTTATACTGGTTGGGGACGTTTGTCTCGAAAATTGATTAATGGTATTAGGGATAAGCAATCTGGCA
AAACAATATTAGATTTTTTGAAATCAGATGGTTTTGCCAATCGCAATTTTATGCAGCTGATCCATGATGA
TAGTTTGACATTTAAAGAAGACATTCAAAAAGCACAAGTGTCTGGACAAGGCGATAGTTTACATGAACAT
ATTGCAAATTTAGCTGGTAGCCCTGCTATTAAAAAAGGTATTTTACAGACTGTAAAAGTTGTTGATGAAT
TGGTCAAAGTAATGGGGCGGCATAAGCCAGAAAATATCGTTATTGAAATGGCACGTGAAAATCAGACAAC
TCAAAAGGGCCAGAAAAATTCGCGAGAGCGTATGAAACGAATCGAAGAAGGTATCAAAGAATTAGGAAGT
CAGATTCTTAAAGAGCATCCTGTTGAAAATACTCAATTGCAAAATGAAAAGCTCTATCTCTATTATCTCC
AAAATGGAAGAGACATGTATGTGGACCAAGAATTAGATATTAATCGTTTAAGTGATTATGATGTCGATCA
CATTGTTCCACAAAGTTTCCTTAAAGACGATTCAATAGACAATAAGGTCTTAACGCGTTCTGATAAAAAT
CGTGGTAAATCGGATAACGTTCCAAGTGAAGAAGTAGTCAAAAAGATGAAAAACTATTGGAGACAACTTC
TAAACGCCAAGTTAATCACTCAACGTAAGTTTGATAATTTAACGAAAGCTGAACGTGGAGGTTTGAGTGA
ACTTGATAAAGCTGGTTTTATCAAACGCCAATTGGTTGAAACTCGCCAAATCACTAAGCATGTGGCACAA
ATTTTGGATAGTCGCATGAATACTAAATACGATGAAAATGATAAACTTATTCGAGAGGTTAAAGTGATTA
CCTTAAAATCTAAATTAGTTTCTGACTTCCGAAAAGATTTCCAATTCTATAAAGTACGTGAGATTAACAA
TTACCATCATGCCCATGATGCGTATCTAAATGCCGTCGTTGGAACTGCTTTGATTAAGAAATATCCAAAA
CTTGAATCGGAGTTTGTCTATGGTGATTATAAAGTTTATGATGTTCGTAAAATGATTGCTAAGTCTGAGC
AAGAAATAGGCAAAGCAACCGCAAAATATTTCTTTTACTCTAATATCATGAACTTCTTCAAAACAGAAAT
TACACTTGCAAATGGAGAGATTCGCAAACGCCCTCTAATCGAAACTAATGGGGAAACTGGAGAAATTGTC
TGGGATAAAGGGCGAGATTTTGCCACAGTGCGCAAAGTATTGTCCATGCCCCAAGTCAATATTGTCAAGA
AAACAGAAGTACAGACAGGCGGATTCTCCAAGGAGTCAATTTTACCAAAAAGAAATTCGGACAAGCTTAT
TGCTCGTAAAAAAGACTGGGATCCAAAAAAATATGGTGGTTTTGATAGTCCAACGGTAGCTTATTCAGTC
CTAGTGGTTGCTAAGGTGGAAAAAGGGAAATCGAAGAAGTTAAAATCCGTTAAAGAGTTACTAGGGATCA
CAATTATGGAAAGAAGTTCCTTTGAAAAAAATCCGATTGACTTTTTAGAAGCTAAAGGATATAAGGAAGT
TAAAAAAGACTTAATCATTAAACTACCTAAATATAGTCTTTTTGAGTTAGAAAACGGTCGTAAACGGATG
CTGGCTAGTGCCGGAGAATTACAAAAAGGAAATGAGCTGGCTCTGCCAAGCAAATATGTGAATTTTTTAT
ATTTAGCTAGTCATTATGAAAAGTTGAAGGGTAGTCCAGAAGATAACGAACAAAAACAATTGTTTGTGGA
GCAGCATAAGCATTATTTAGATGAGATTATTGAGCAAATCAGTGAATTTTCTAAGCGTGTTATTTTAGCA
GATGCCAATTTAGATAAAGTTCTTAGTGCATATAACAAACATAGAGACAAACCAATACGTGAACAAGCAG
AAAATATTATTCATTTATTTACGTTGACGAATCTTGGAGCTCCCGCTGCTTTTAAATATTTTGATACAAC
AATTGATCGTAAACGATATACGTCTACAAAAGAAGTTTTAGATGCCACTCTTATCCATCAATCCATCACT
GGTCTTTATGAAACACGCATTGATTTGAGTCAGCTAGGAGGTGACGGGTCACCTAAGAAAAAACGAAAAG
TTGAGGATCCTAAAAAGAAACGAAAAGTTGATACCGGTTAATAACATTGGAAGTGGATAACGGATCCGCG
ATCGCGGCGCGCCACCTGGTGGCCGGCCGGTACCACGCGTGCGCGCTGATCCGGCTGCTAACAAAGCCCG
AAAGGAAGCTGAGTTGGCTGCTGCCACCGCTGAGCAATAACTAGCATAACCCCTTGGGGCCTCTAAACGG
GTCTTGAGGGGTTTTTTGCTGAAAGGAGGAACTATATCCGGATATCCACAGGACGGGTGTGGTCGCCATG
ATCGCGTAGTCGATAGTGGCTCCAAGTAGCGAAGCGAGCAGGACTGGGCGGCGGCCAAAGCGGTCGGACA
GTGCTCCGAGAACGGGTGCGCATAGAAATTGCATCAACGCATATAGCGCTAGCAGCACGCCATAGTGACT
GGCGATGCTGTCGGAATGGACGATATCCCGCAAGAGGCCCGGCAGTACCGGCATAACCAAGCCTATGCCT
ACAGCATCCAGGGTGACGGTGCCGAGGATGACGATGAGCGCATTGTTAGATTTCATACACGGTGCCTGAC
TGCGTTAGCAATTTAACTGTGATAAACTACCGCATTAAAGCTTATCGATGATAAGCTGTCAAACATGAGA
ATTCTTGAAGACGAAAGGGCCTCGTGATACGCCTATTTTTATAGGTTAATGTCATGATAATAATGGTTTC
TTAGACGTCAGGTGGCACTTTTCGGGGAAATGTGCGCGGAACCCCTATTTGTTTATTTTTCTAAATACAT
TCAAATATGTATCCGCTCATGAGACAATAACCCTGATAAATGCTTCAATAACATTGAAAAAGGAAGAGTA
TGAGTATTCAACATTTCCGTGTCGCCCTTATTCCCTTTTTTGCGGCATTTTGCCTTCCTGTTTTTGCTCA
CCCAGAAACGCTGGTGAAAGTAAAAGATGCTGAAGATCAGTTGGGTGCACGAGTGGGTTACATCGAACTG
GATCTCAACAGCGGTAAGATCCTTGAGAGTTTTCGCCCCGAAGAACGTTTTCCAATGATGAGCACTTTTA
AAGTTCTGCTATGTGGCGCGGTATTATCCCGTGTTGACGCCGGGCAAGAGCAACTCGGTCGCCGCATACA
CTATTCTCAGAATGACTTGGTTGAGTACTCACCAGTCACAGAAAAGCATCTTACGGATGGCATGACAGTA
AGAGAATTATGCAGTGCTGCCATAACCATGAGTGATAACACTGCGGCCAACTTACTTCTGACAACGATCG
GAGGACCGAAGGAGCTAACCGCTTTTTTGCACAACATGGGGGATCATGTAACTCGCCTTGATCGTTGGGA
ACCGGAGCTGAATGAAGCCATACCAAACGACGAGCGTGACACCACGATGCCTGCAGCAATGGCAACAACG
TTGCGCAAACTATTAACTGGCGAACTACTTACTCTAGCTTCCCGGCAACAATTAATAGACTGGATGGAGG
CGGATAAAGTTGCAGGACCACTTCTGCGCTCGGCCCTTCCGGCTGGCTGGTTTATTGCTGATAAATCTGG
AGCCGGTGAGCGTGGGTCTCGCGGTATCATTGCAGCACTGGGGCCAGATGGTAAGCCCTCCCGTATCGTA
GTTATCTACACGACGGGGAGTCAGGCAACTATGGATGAACGAAATAGACAGATCGCTGAGATAGGTGCCT
CACTGATTAAGCATTGGTAACTGTCAGACCAAGTTTACTCATATATACTTTAGATTGATTTAAAACTTCA
TTTTTAATTTAAAAGGATCTAGGTGAAGATCCTTTTTGATAATCTCATGACCAAAATCCCTTAACGTGAG
TTTTCGTTCCACTGAGCGTCAGACCCCGTAGAAAAGATCAAAGGATCTTCTTGAGATCCTTTTTTTCTGC
GCGTAATCTGCTGCTTGCAAACAAAAAAACCACCGCTACCAGCGGTGGTTTGTTTGCCGGATCAAGAGCT
ACCAACTCTTTTTCCGAAGGTAACTGGCTTCAGCAGAGCGCAGATACCAAATACTGTCCTTCTAGTGTAG
CCGTAGTTAGGCCACCACTTCAAGAACTCTGTAGCACCGCCTACATACCTCGCTCTGCTAATCCTGTTAC
CAGTGGCTGCTGCCAGTGGCGATAAGTCGTGTCTTACCGGGTTGGACTCAAGACGATAGTTACCGGATAA
GGCGCAGCGGTCGGGCTGAACGGGGGGTTCGTGCACACAGCCCAGCTTGGAGCGAACGACCTACACCGAA
CTGAGATACCTACAGCGTGAGCTATGAGAAAGCGCCACGCTTCCCGAAGGGAGAAAGGCGGACAGGTATC
CGGTAAGCGGCAGGGTCGGAACAGGAGAGCGCACGAGGGAGCTTCCAGGGGGAAACGCCTGGTATCTTTA
TAGTCCTGTCGGGTTTCGCCACCTCTGACTTGAGCGTCGATTTTTGTGATGCTCGTCAGGGGGGCGGAGC
CTATGGAAAAACGCCAGCAACGCGGCCTTTTTACGGTTCCTGGCCTTTTGCTGGCCTTTTGCTCACATGT
TCTTTCCTGCGTTATCCCCTGATTCTGTGGATAACCGTATTACCGCCTTTGAGTGAGCTGATACCGCTCG
CCGCAGCCGAACGACCGAGCGCAGCGAGTCAGTGAGCGAGGAAGCGGAAGAGCGCCTGATGCGGTATTTT
CTCCTTACGCATCTGTGCGGTATTTCACACCGCAATGGTGCACTCTCAGTACAATCTGCTCTGATGCCGC
ATAGTTAAGCCAGTATACACTCCGCTATCGCTACGTGACTGGGTCATGGCTGCGCCCCGACACCCGCCAA
CACCCGCTGACGCGCCCTGACGGGCTTGTCTGCTCCCGGCATCCGCTTACAGACAAGCTGTGACCGTCTC
CGGGAGCTGCATGTGTCAGAGGTTTTCACCGTCATCACCGAAACGCGCGAGGCAGCTGCGGTAAAGCTCA
TCAGCGTGGTCGTGAAGCGATTCACAGATGTCTGCCTGTTCATCCGCGTCCAGCTCGTTGAGTTTCTCCA
GAAGCGTTAATGTCTGGCTTCTGATAAAGCGGGCCATGTTAAGGGCGGTTTTTTCCTGTTTGGTCACTGA
TGCCTCCGTGTAAGGGGGATTTCTGTTCATGGGGGTAATGATACCGATGAAACGAGAGAGGATGCTCACG
ATACGGGTTACTGATGATGAACATGCCCGGTTACTGGAACGTTGTGAGGGTAAACAACTGGCGGTATGGA
TGCGGCGGGACCAGAGAAAAATCACTCAGGGTCAATGCCAGCGCTTCGTTAATACAGATGTAGGTGTTCC
ACAGGGTAGCCAGCAGCATCCTGCGATGCAGATCCGGAACATAATGGTGCAGGGCGCTGACTTCCGCGTT
TCCAGACTTTACGAAACACGGAAACCGAAGACCATTCATGTTGTTGCTCAGGTCGCAGACGTTTTGCAGC
AGCAGTCGCTTCACGTTCGCTCGCGTATCGGTGATTCATTCTGCTAACCAGTAAGGCAACCCCGCCAGCC
TAGCCGGGTCCTCAACGACAGGAGCACGATCATGCGCACCCGTGGCCAGGACCCAACGCTGCCCGAGATG
CGCCGCGTGCGGCTGCTGGAGATGGCGGACGCGATGGATATGTTCTGCCAAGGGTTGGTTTGCGCATTCA
CAGTTCTCCGCAAGAATTGATTGGCTCCAATTCTTGGAGTGGTGAATCCGTTAGCGAGGTGCCGCCGGCT
TCCATTCAGGTCGAGGTGGCCCGGCTCCATGCACCGCGACGCAACGCGGGGAGGCAGACAAGGTATAGGG
CGGCGCCTACAATCCATGCCAACCCGTTCCATGTGCTCGCCGAGGCGGCATAAATCGCCGTGACGATCAG
CGGTCCAATGATCGAAGTTAGGCTGGTAAGAGCCGCGAGCGATCCTTGAAGCTGTCCCTGATGGTCGTCA
TCTACCTGCCTGGACAGCATGGCCTGCAACGCGGGCATCCCGATGCCGCCGGAAGCGAGAAGAATCATAA
TGGGGAAGGCCATCCAGCCTCGCGTCGCGAACGCCAGCAAGACGTAGCCCAGCGCGTCGGCCGCCATGCC
GGCGATAATGGCCTGCTTCTCGCCGAAACGTTTGGTGGCGGGACCAGTGACGAAGGCTTGAGCGAGGGCG
TGCAAGATTCCGAATACCGCAAGCGACAGGCCGATCATCGTCGCGCTCCAGCGAAA
